>Addgene plasmid #29751 | pET MBP mCerulean LIC cloning vector (MBP-mCerulean) | depositor full sequence | sequence record 13835 | Author sequence
TGGCGAATGGG
[124 nt withheld, positions 12-135]
C
[91 nt withheld, positions 137-227]
A
[49 nt withheld, positions 229-277]
CCTTTGACGTTGGAGTCCACGTTCTTT
[37 nt withheld, positions 305-341]
ACCCTATCTCGGTCTATTCTTTTGATTTATAAGGGATTTTGCCGATTTCGGCCTATTGGTTAAAAAATGA
GCTGATTTAACAAAAATTTAACGCGAATTTTAACAAACTAGTAACGTTTACAATTTCAGGTGGCACTTTT
CGGGGAAATGTGCGCGGAACCCCTATTTGTTTATTTTTCTAAATACATTCAAATATGTATCCGCTCATGA
ATTAATTCTTAGAAAAACTCATCGAGCATCAAATGAAACTGCAATTTATTCATATCAGGATTATCAATAC
CATATTTTTGAAAAAGCCGTTTCTGTAATGAAGGAGAAAACTCACCGAGGCAGTTCCATAGGATGGCAAG
ATCCTGGTATCGGTCTGCGATTCCGACTCGTCCAACATCAATACAACCTATTAATTTCCCCTCGTCAAAA
ATAAGGTTATCAAGTGAGAAATCACCATGAGTGACGACTGAATCCGGTGAGAATGGCAAAAGTTTATGCA
TTTCTTTCCAGACTTGTTCAACAGGCCAGCCATTACGCTCGTCATCAAAATCACTCGCATCAACCAAACC
GTTATTCATTCGTGATTGCGCCTGAGCGAGACGAAATACGCGATCGCTGTTAAAAGGACAATTACAAACA
GGAATCGAATGCAACCGGCGCAGGAACACTGCCAGCGCATCAACAATGTTTTCACCTGAATCAGGATATT
CTTCTAATACCTGGAATGCTGTTTTCCCGGGGATCGCAGTGGTGAGTAACCATGCATCATCAGGAGTACG
GATAAAATGCTTGATGGTCGGAAGAGGCATAAATTCCGTCAGCCAGTTTAGTCTGACCATCTCATCTGTA
ACATCATTGGCAACGCTACCTTTGCCATGTTTCAGAAACAACTCTGGCGCATCGGGCTTCCCATACAATC
GATAGATTGTCGCACCTGATTGCCCGACATTATCGCGAGCCCATTTATACCCATATAAATCAGCATCCAT
GTTGGAATTTAATCGCGGCCTAGAGCAAGACGTTTCCCGTTGAATATGGCTCATAACACCCCTTGTATTA
CTGTTTATGTAAGCAGACAGTTTTATTGTTCATGACCAAAATCCCTTAACGTGAGTTTTCGTTCCACTGA
GCGTCAGACCCCGTAGAAAAGATCAAAGGATCTTCTTGAGATCCTTTTTTTCTGCGCGTAATCTGCTGCT
TGCAAACAAAAAAACCACCGCTACCAGCGGTGGTTTGTTTGCCGGATCAAGAGCTACCAACTCTTTTTCC
GAAGGTAACTGGCTTCAGCAGAGCGCAGATACCAAATACTGTCCTTCTAGTGTAGCCGTAGTTAGGCCAC
CACTTCAAGAACTCTGTAGCACCGCCTACATACCTCGCTCTGCTAATCCTGTTACCAGTGGCTGCTGCCA
GTGGCGATAAGTCGTGTCTTACCGGGTTGGACTCAAGACGATAGTTACCGGATAAGGCGCAGCGGTCGGG
CTGAACGGGGGGTTCGTGCACACAGCCCAGCTTGGAGCGAACGACCTACACCGAACTGAGATACCTACAG
CGTGAGCTATGAGAAAGCGCCACGCTTCCCGAAGGGAGAAAGGCGGACAGGTATCCGGTAAGCGGCAGGG
TCGGAACAGGAGAGCGCACGAGGGAGCTTCCAGGGGGAAACGCCTGGTATCTTTATAGTCCTGTCGGGTT
TCGCCACCTCTGACTTGAGCGTCGATTTTTGTGATGCTCGTCAGGGGGGCGGAGCCTATGGAAAAACGCC
AGCAACGCGGCCTTTTTACGGTTCCTGGCCTTTTGCTGGCCTTTTGCTCACATGTTCTTTCCTGCGTTAT
CCCCTGATTCTGTGGATAACCGTATTACCGCCTTTGAGTGAGCTGATACCGCTCGCCGCAGCCGAACGAC
CGAGCGCAGCGAGTCAGTGAGCGAGGAAGCGGAAGAGCGCCTGATGCGGTATTTTCTCCTTACGCATCTG
TGCGGTATTTCACACCGCATATATGGTGCACTCTCAGTACAATCTGCTCTGATGCCGCATAGTTAAGCCA
GTATACACTCCGCTATCGCTACGTGACTGGGTCATGGCTGCGCCCCGACACCCGCCAACACCCGCTGACG
CGCCCTGACGGGCTTGTCTGCTCCCGGCATCCGCTTACAGACAAGCTGTGACCGTCTCCGGGAGCTGCAT
GTGTCAGAGGTTTTCACCGTCATCACCGAAACGCGCGAGGCAGCTGCGGTAAAGCTCATCAGCGTGGTCG
TGAAGCGATTCACAGATGTCTGCCTGTTCATCCGCGTCCAGCTCGTTGAGTTTCTCCAGAAGCGTTAATG
TCTGGCTTCTGATAAAGCGGGCCATGTTAAGGGCGGTTTTTTCCTGTTTGGTCACTGATGCCTCCGTGTA
AGGGGGATTTCTGTTCATGGGGGTAATGATACCGATGAAACGAGAGAGGATGCTCACGATACGGGTTACT
GATGATGAACATGCCCGGTTACTGGAACGTTGTGAGGGTAAACAACTGGCGGTATGGATGCGGCGGGACC
AGAGAAAAATCACTCAGGGTCAATGCCAGCGCTTCGTTAATACAGATGTAGGTGTTCCACAGGGTAGCCA
GCAGCATCCTGCGATGCAGATCCGGAACATAATGGTGCAGGGCGCTGACTTCCGCGTTTCCAGACTTTAC
GAAACACGGAAACCGAAGACCATTCATGTTGTTGCTCAGGTCGCAGACGTTTTGCAGCAGCAGTCGCTTC
ACGTTCGCTCGCGTATCGGTGATTCATTCTGCTAACCAGTAAGGCAACCCCGCCAGCCTAGCCGGGTCCT
CAACGACAGGAGCACGATCATGCGCACCCGTGGGGCCGCCATGCCGGCGATAATGGCCTGCTTCTCGCCG
AAACGTTTGGTGGCGGGACCAGTGACGAAGGCTTGAGCGAGGGCGTGCAAGATTCCGAATACCGCAAGCG
ACAGGCCGATCATCGTCGCGCTCCAGCGAAAGCGGTCCTCGCCGAAAATGACCCAGAGCGCTGCCGGCAC
CTGTCCTACGAGTTGCATGATAAAGAAGACAGTCATAAGTGCGGCGACGATAGTCATGCCCCGCGCCCAC
CGGAAGGAGCTGACTGGGTTGAAGGCTCTCAAGGGCATCGGTCGAGATCCCGGTGCCTAATGAGTGAGCT
AACTTACATTAATTGCGTTGCGCTCACTGCCCGCTTTCCAGTCGGGAAACCTGTCGTGCCAGCTGCATTA
ATGAATCGGCCAACGCGCGGGGAGAGGCGGTTTGCGTATTGGGCGCCAGGGTGGTTTTTCTTTTCACCAG
TGAGACGGGCAACAGCTGATTGCCCTTCACCGCCTGGCCCTGAGAGAGTTGCAGCAAGCGGTCCACGCTG
GTTTGCCCCAGCAGGCGAAAATCCTGTTTGATGGTGGTTAACGGCGGGATATAACATGAGCTGTCTTCGG
TATCGTCGTATCCCACTACCGAGATATCCGCACCAACGCGCAGCCCGGACTCGGTAATGGCGCGCATTGC
GCCCAGCGCCATCTGATCGTTGGCAACCAGCATCGCAGTGGGAACGATGCCCTCATTCAGCATTTGCATG
GTTTGTTGAAAACCGGACATGGCACTCCAGTCGCCTTCCCGTTCCGCTATCGGCTGAATTTGATTGCGAG
TGAGATATTTATGCCAGCCAGCCAGACGCAGACGCGCCGAGACAGAACTTAATGGGCCCGCTAACAGCGC
GATTTGCTGGTGACCCAATGCGACCAGATGCTCCACGCCCAGTCGCGTACCGTCTTCATGGGAGAAAATA
ATACTGTTGATGGGTGTCTGGTCAGAGACATCAAGAAATAACGCCGGAACATTAGTGCAGGCAGCTTCCA
CAGCAATGGCATCCTGGTCATCCAGCGGATAGTTAATGATCAGCCCACTGACGCGTTGCGCGAGAAGATT
GTGCACCGCCGCTTTACAGGCTTCGACGCCGCTTCGTTCTACCATCGACACCACCACGCTGGCACCCAGT
TGATCGGCGCGAGATTTAATCGCCGCGACAATTTGCGACGGCGCGTGCAGGGCCAGACTGGAGGTGGCAA
CGCCAATCAGCAACGACTGTTTGCCCGCCAGTTGTTGTGCCACGCGGTTGGGAATGTAATTCAGCTCCGC
CATCGCCGCTTCCACTTTTTCCCGCGTTTTCGCAGAAACGTGGCTGGCCTGGTTCACCACGCGGGAAACG
GTCTGATAAGAGACACCGGCATACTCTGCGACATCGTATAACGTTACTGGTTTCACATTCACCACCCTGA
ATTGACTCTCTTCCGGGCGCTATCATGCCATACCGCGAAAGGTTTTGCGCCATTCGATGGTGTCCGGGAT
CTCGACGCTCTCCCTTATGCGACTCCTGCATTAGGAAGCAGCCCAGTAGTAGGTTGAGGCCGTTGAGCAC
CGCCGCCGCAAGGAATGGTGCATGCAAGGAGATGGCGCCCAACAGTCCCCCGGCCACGGGGCCTGCCACC
ATACCCACGCCGAAACAAGCGCTCATGAGCCCGAAGTGGCGAGCCCGATCTTCCCCATCGGTGATGTCGG
CGATATAGGCGCCAGCAACCGCACCTGTGGCGCCGGTGATGCCGGCCACGATGCGTCCGGCGTAGAGGAT
CGAGATCTCGATCCCGCGAAATTAATACGACTCACTATAGGGGAATTGTGAGCGGATAACAATTCCCCTC
TAGAAATAATTTTGTTTAACTTTAAGAAGGAGATATAGCATGGGTTCTTCTGGAGGCCTGAACGATATTT
TTGAAGCGCAGAAAATTGAATGGCATGAATCCATGGGTTCTTCTCACCATCACCATCACCACGGTTCTTC
TATGAAAATCGAAGAAGGTAAACTGGTAATCTGGATTAACGGCGATAAAGGCTATAACGGTCTCGCTGAA
GTCGGTAAGAAATTCGAGAAAGATACCGGAATTAAAGTCACCGTTGAGCATCCGGATAAACTGGAAGAGA
AATTCCCACAGGTTGCGGCAACTGGCGATGGCCCTGACATTATCTTCTGGGCACACGACCGCTTTGGTGG
CTACGCTCAATCTGGCCTGTTGGCTGAAATCACCCCGGACAAAGCGTTCCAGGACAAGCTGTATCCGTTT
ACCTGGGATGCCGTACGTTACAACGGCAAGCTGATTGCTTACCCGATCGCTGTTGAAGCGTTATCGCTGA
TTTATAACAAAGATCTGCTGCCGAACCCGCCAAAAACCTGGGAAGAGATCCCGGCGCTGGATAAAGAACT
GAAAGCGAAAGGTAAGAGCGCGCTGATGTTCAACCTGCAAGAACCGTACTTCACCTGGCCGCTGATTGCT
GCTGACGGGGGTTATGCGTTCAAGTATGAAAACGGCAAGTACGACATTAAAGACGTGGGCGTGGATAACG
CTGGCGCGAAAGCGGGTCTGACCTTCCTGGTTGACCTGATTAAAAACAAACACATGAATGCAGACACCGA
TTACTCCATCGCAGAAGCTGCCTTTAATAAAGGCGAAACAGCGATGACCATCAACGGCCCGTGGGCATGG
TCCAACATCGACACCAGCAAAGTGAATTATGGTGTAACGGTACTGCCGACCTTCAAGGGTCAACCATCCA
AACCGTTCGTTGGCGTGCTGAGCGCAGGTATTAACGCCGCCAGTCCGAACAAAGAGCTGGCAAAAGAGTT
CCTCGAAAACTATCTGCTGACTGATGAAGGTCTGGAAGCGGTTAATAAAGACAAACCGCTGGGTGCCGTA
GCGCTGAAGTCTTACGAGGAAGAGTTGGCGAAAGATCCACGTATTGCCGCCACTATGGAAAACGCCCAGA
AAGGTGAAATCATGCCGAACATCCCGCAGATGTCCGCTTTCTGGTATGCCGTGCGTACTGCGGTGATCAA
CGCCGCCAGCGGTCGTCAGACTGTCGATGAAGCCCTGAAAGACGCGCAGACTAATTCGAGCTCGAACAAC
AACAACAATAACAATAACAACAACCTCGGGATCGAGGAAAACCTGTACTTCCAATCCAATATTGGTAGTG
GGAGCAACGGCAGCAGCGGATCCGTGAGCAAGGGCGAGGAGCTGTTCACCGGGGTGGTGCCCATCCTGGT
CGAGCTGGACGGCGACGTAAACGGCCACAGGTTCAGCGTGTCCGGCGAGGGCGAGGGCGATGCCACCTAC
GGCAAGCTGACCCTGAAGTTCATCTGCACCACCGGCAAGCTGCCCGTGCCCTGGCCCACCCTCGTGACCA
CCCTGACCTGGGGCGTGCAGTGCTTCGCCCGCTACCCCGACCACATGAAGCAGCACGACTTCTTCAAGTC
CGCCATGCCCGAAGGCTACGTCCAGGAGCGTACCATCTTCTTCAAGGACGACGGCAACTACAAGACCCGC
GCCGAGGTGAAGTTCGAGGGCGACACCCTGGTGAACCGCATCGAGCTGAAGGGCATCGACTTCAAGGAGG
ACGGCAACATCCTGGGGCACAAGCTGGAGTACAACGCCATCAGCGACAACGTCTATATCACCGCCGACAA
GCAGAAGAACGGCATCAAGGCCCACTTCAAGATCCGCCACAACATCGAGGACGGCAGCGTGCAGCTCGCC
GACCACTACCAGCAGAACACCCCCATCGGCGACGGCCCCGTGCTGCTGCCCGACAACCACTACCTGAGCA
CCCAGTCCAAGCTGAGCAAAGACCCCAACGAGAAGCGCGATCACATGGTCCTGCTGGAGTTCGTGACCGC
CGCCGGGATCACTCTCGGCATGGACGAGCTGTACAAGTAGTAAGCGGCCGCACTCGAGCACCACCACCAC
CACCACTGAGATCCGGCTGCTAACAAAGCCCGAAAGGAAGCTGAGTTGGCTGCTGCCACCGCTGAGCAAT
AACTAGCATAACCCCTTGGGGCCTCTAAACGGGTCTTGAGGGGTTTTTTGCTGAAAGGAGGAACTATATC
CGGAT
Features (pLannotate 1.2.2; 22 found; start..end, strand, type, name):
     12..440     +  rep_origin     f1 ori (sequence partly withheld): f1 bacteriophage origin of replication; arrow indicates direction of (+) strand synthesis
    494..551     +  promoter       AmpR promoter (fragment): bla
    560..1375    -  CDS            KanR: aminoglycoside phosphotransferase; aph(3')-Ia; confers resistance to kanamycin in bacteria or G418 (Geneticin®) in eukaryotes
   1497..2085    +  rep_origin     ori: high-copy-number ColE1/pMB1/pBR322/pUC origin of replication
   2271..2413    -  misc_feature   bom: basis of mobility region from pBR322
   2515..2706    -  CDS            rop: Rop protein, which maintains plasmids at low copy number; rop
   2723..3103    +  CDS            YPB1_ECOLX: Protein predicted: Swiss-Prot protein existence level 4. From Escherichia coli.
   3175..3466    -  CDS            TcR (fragment): tetracycline efflux protein; tet; confers resistance to tetracycline
   3481..3502    -  protein_bind   CAP binding site: CAP binding activates transcription in the presence of cAMP. E. coli catabolite activator protein
   3515..4597    -  CDS            lacI: lac repressor; lacI; The lac repressor binds to the lac operator to inhibit transcription in E. coli. This inhibition can be relieved by adding lactose or isopropyl-β-D-thiogalactopyranoside (IPTG).
   4598..4675    -  promoter       lacI promoter: lacI
   4683..4962    -  CDS            TcR (fragment): tetracycline efflux protein; tet; confers resistance to tetracycline
   4984..5002    +  promoter       T7 promoter: promoter for bacteriophage T7 RNA polymerase
   5003..5027    +  protein_bind   lac operator: The lac repressor binds to the lac operator to inhibit transcription in E. coli. This inhibition can be relieved by adding lactose or isopropyl-β-D-thiogalactopyranoside (IPTG). lac repressor encoded by lacI
   5042..5064    +  RBS            RBS: efficient ribosome binding site from bacteriophage T7 gene 10 (Olins and Rangwala, 1989)
   5146..5162    +  CDS            6xHis (fragment): 6xHis affinity tag
   5173..6273    +  CDS            MBP: maltose binding protein from E. coli; malE (mutated); This version of the gene does not encode a signal sequence, so MBP will remain in the cytosol.
   6328..6344    +  CDS            TEV site (fragment): tobacco etch virus (TEV) protease recognition and cleavage site
   6385..7100    +  CDS            mCerulean (fragment): enhanced monomeric variant of CFP (Rizzo et al., 2004) mammalian codon-optimized
   7120..7137    +  CDS            9xHis (fragment): 9xHis affinity tag
   7147..7196    +  CDS            SET1 (fragment): solubility-enhancement tag derived from T7 phage gene 10B
   7204..7251    +  terminator     T7 terminator: transcription terminator for bacteriophage T7 RNA polymerase
