[The description below was written by a language model from this plasmid's Addgene catalogue record and pLannotate feature annotations shown in this document.]
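Description:
pET MBP mCerulean LIC cloning vector (MBP-mCerulean) is an empty 7,276 bp bacterial expression backbone of the pET family, designed to accept a gene of interest by ligation-independent cloning (LIC). It is maintained in E. coli under kanamycin selection (aph(3')-Ia KanR) and replicates from a ColE1/pBR322-type origin. The bom region and the rop gene are also present, consistent with its catalogued low copy number. An f1 origin is also annotated, along with residual tetracycline-resistance gene fragments left over from the pBR322 lineage.

The expression cassette is the standard inducible T7 system: a T7 promoter followed directly by a lac operator, the T7 gene 10 ribosome binding site and a T7 terminator, with a plasmid-borne lacI gene supplying repressor so that expression can be induced with IPTG in a host providing T7 RNA polymerase. According to the catalogue, the reading frame begins with an AviTag for biotinylation (not detected in the feature table), then a 6xHis tag, a cytosolic MBP lacking its signal sequence, and a TEV protease site. The LIC site lies between the TEV site and a downstream mCerulean coding sequence, and is destroyed during cloning. An insert cloned without a stop codon is therefore expressed with a TEV-removable biotin-His-MBP module at its N terminus, intended to enhance solubility and allow affinity purification, and a cyan fluorescent mCerulean fusion at its C terminus. The automated annotation also reports a short polyhistidine match and a fragment resembling a T7 gene 10B solubility tag after mCerulean. The catalogue does not list these as tags, so their role is unclear. The vector suits production of soluble, fluorescently trackable recombinant proteins.
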