Addgene plasmid #29751: pET MBP mCerulean LIC cloning vector (MBP-mCerulean)
Purpose: (Empty Backbone)
Depositing lab: Scott Gradia. Depositing organization: University of California, Berkeley.
Backbone
  Vector backbone: pET
  Backbone size (bp): 7276
  Vector type: Bacterial Expression
  Tag / fusion protein: mCerulean (C terminal on backbone); AviTag (biotin) (N terminal on backbone); 6xHis (N terminal on backbone); MBP (N terminal on backbone); TEV cleavage site (N terminal on backbone)
Growth in bacteria
  Bacterial resistance: Kanamycin, 50 μg/mL
  Growth temperature: 37°C
  Growth strain: DH5alpha
  Copy number: Low Copy
Gene/Insert
  Gene/Insert name: None
  Tag / fusion protein: Biotin - His6 - MBP -TEV (N terminal on backbone); mCerulean (C terminal on backbone)
  Cloning method: Restriction Enzyme; 5′ cloning site LIC site vGFP (destroyed during cloning); 3′ cloning site LIC site vGFP (destroyed during cloning)
  Sequencing primers: 5′ MBP forward (5'ggtcgtcagactgtcgatgaagcc); 3′ GFP reverse (5'cagctcgaccaggatgggc3')
Terms and licenses: Academic/Nonprofit Terms; Industry Terms: Not Available to Industry
Depositor comments: This plasmid is an empty vector. Your gene can be inserted with a LIC cloning protocol. mCerulean has a excitation max of 435 nm and an emission max of 477 nm. A TEV-cleavable MBP will be added to the N-terminal side of your protein to enhance solubility. To clone into this vector, add LIC tags to the 5' end of your PCR primers. Forward - 5'TACTTCCAATCCAATGCA3' Reverse - 5'CTCCCACTACCAATGCC 3' Do NOT include a stop codon with your reverse primer. Linearize the plasmid with SspI, then gel purify. When digesting the DNA with T4 polymerase, use dCTP for the insert and dGTP for your linearized vector. More information on this vector can be found through http://qb3.berkeley.edu/qb3/macrolab/
How to cite: pET MBP mCerulean LIC cloning vector (MBP-mCerulean) was a gift from Scott Gradia (Addgene plasmid # 29751 ; http://n2t.net/addgene:29751 ; RRID:Addgene_29751)
