>Addgene plasmid #29751 | pET MBP mCerulean LIC cloning vector (MBP-mCerulean) | addgene partial sequence | sequence record 35248 | 29451 with pBRrevBam
TGCCGGCCACGATGCGTCCGGCGTAGAGGATCGAGATCTCGATCCCGCGAAATTAATACGACTCACTATA
GGGGAATTGTGAGCGGATAACAATTCCCCTCTAGAAATAATTTTGTTTAACTTTAAGAAGGAGATATAGC
ATGGGTTCTTCTGGAGGCCTGAACGATATTTTTGAAGCGCAGAAAATTGAATGGCATGAATCCATGGGTT
CTTCTCACCATCACCATCACCACGGTTCTTCTATGAAAATCGAAGAAGGTAAACTGGTAATCTGGATTAA
CGGCGATAAAGGCTATAACGGTCTCGCTGAAGTCGGTAAGAAATTCGAGAAAGATACCGGAATTAAAGTC
ACCGTTGAGCATCCGGATAAACTGGAAGAGAAATTCCCACAGGTTGCGGCAACTGGCGATGGCCCTGACA
TTATCTTCTGGGCACACGACCGCTTTGGTGGCTACGCTCAATCTGGCCTGTTGGCTGAAATCACCCCGGA
CAAAGCGTTCCAGGACAAGCTGTATCCGTTTACCTGGGATGCCGTACGTTACAACGGCAAGCTGATTGCT
TACCCGATCGCTGTTGAAGCGTTATCGCTGATTTATAACAAAGATCTGCTGCCGAACCCGCCAAAAACCT
GGGAAGAGATCCCGGCGCTGGATAAAGAACTGAAAGCGAAAGGTAAGAGCGCGCTGATGTTCAACCTGCA
AGAACCGTACTTCACCTGGCCGCTGATTGCTGCTGACGGGGGTTATGCGTTCAAGTATGAAAACGGCAAG
TACG
