>Addgene plasmid #29751 | pET MBP mCerulean LIC cloning vector (MBP-mCerulean) | addgene partial sequence | sequence record 36495 | T7-term
TTCGGGCTTTGTTAGCAGCCGGATCTCAGTGGTGGTGGTGGTGGTGCTCGAGTGCGGCCGCTTACTACTT
GTACAGCTCGTCCATGCCGAGAGTGATCCCGGCGGCGGTCACGAACTCCAGCAGGACCATGTGATCGCGC
TTCTCGTTGGGGTCTTTGCTCAGCTTGGACTGGGTGCTCAGGTAGTGGTTGTCGGGCAGCAGCACGGGGC
CGTCGCCGATGGGGGTGTTCTGCTGGTAGTGGTCGGCGAGCTGCACGCTGCCGTCCTCGATGTTGTGGCG
GATCTTGAAGTGGGCCTTGATGCCGTTCTTCTGCTTGTCGGCGGTGATATAGACGTTGTCGCTGATGGCG
TTGTACTCCAGCTTGTGCCCCAGGATGTTGCCGTCCTCCTTGAAGTCGATGCCCTTCAGCTCGATGCGGT
TCACCAGGGTGTCGCCCTCGAACTTCACCTCGGCGCGGGTCTTGTAGTTGCCGTCGTCCTTGAAGAAGAT
GGTACGCTCCTGGACGTAGCCTTCGGGCATGGCGGACTTGAAGAAGTCGTGCTGCTTCATGTGGTCGGGG
TAGCGGGCGAAGCACTGCACGCCCCAGGTCAGGGTGGTCACGAGGGTGGGCCAGGGCACGGGCAGCTTGC
CGGTGGTGCAGATGAACTTCAGGGTCAGCTTGCCGTAGGTGGCATCGCCCTCGCCCTCGCCGGACACGCT
GAACCTGTGGCCGTTTACGTCGCCGTCCAGCTCGACCAGGATGGGCACCACCCCGGTGAACAGCTCCTCG
CCCTTGCTCACGGATCCGCTGCTGCCGTTGCTCCCACTACCAATATTGGATTGGAAGTACAGGTTTTCCT
CGATCCCGAGGTTGTTGTTATTGTTATTGTTGTTGTTGTTCGAGCTCGAATTAGTCTGCGCGTCTTTCAG
GGCTTCATCGACAGTCTGACGACCGCTGGCGGCGTTGATCACCGCAGTACGCACGGCATACCAGA
